>Addgene plasmid #126238 | pGWB14-LYX020 | addgene full sequence | sequence record 246326 | Addgene NGS Result
TCGGTCTTGCCTTGCTCGTCGGTGATGTACTTCACCAGCTCCGCGAAGTCGCTCTTCTTGATGGAGCGCA
TGGGGACGTGCTTGGCAATCACGCGCACCCCCCGGCCGTTTTAGCGGCTAAAAAAGTCATGGCTCTGCCC
TCGGGCGGACCACGCCCATCATGACCTTGCCAAGCTCGTCCTGCTTCTCTTCGATCTTCGCCAGCAGGGC
GAGGATCGTGGCATCACCGAACCGCGCCGTGCGCGGGTCGTCGGTGAGCCAGAGTTTCAGCAGGCCGCCC
AGGCGGCCCAGGTCGCCATTGATGCGGGCCAGCTCGCGGACGTGCTCATAGTCCACGACGCCCGTGATTT
TGTAGCCCTGGCCGACGGCCAGCAGGTAGGCCGACAGGCTCATGCCGGCCGCCGCCGCCTTTTCCTCAAT
CGCTCTTCGTTCGTCTGGAAGGCAGTACACCTTGATAGGTGGGCTGCCCTTCCTGGTTGGCTTGGTTTCA
TCAGCCATCCGCTTGCCCTCATCTGTTACGCCGGCGGTAGCCGGCCAGCCTCGCAGAGCAGGATTCCCGT
TGAGCACCGCCAGGTGCGAATAAGGGACAGTGAAGAAGGAACACCCGCTCGCGGGTGGGCCTACTTCACC
TATCCTGCCCGGCTGACGCCGTTGGATACACCAAGGAAAGTCTACACGAACCCTTTGGCAAAATCCTGTA
TATCGTGCGAAAAAGGATGGATATACCGAAAAAATCGCTATAATGACCCCGAAGCAGGGTTATGCAGCGG
AAAAGCGCCACGCTTCCCGAAGGGAGAAAGGCGGACAGGTATCCGGTAAGCGGCAGGGTCGGAACAGGAG
AGCGCACGAGGGAGCTTCCAGGGGGAAACGCCTGGTATCTTTATAGTCCTGTCGGGTTTCGCCACCTCTG
ACTTGAGCGTCGATTTTTGTGATGCTCGTCAGGGGGGCGGAGCCTATGGAAAAACGCCAGCAACGCGGCC
TTTTTACGGTTCCTGGCCTTTTGCTGGCCTTTTGCTCACATGTTCTTTCCTGCGTTATCCCCTGATTCTG
TGGATAACCGTATTACCGCCTTTGAGTGAGCTGATACCGCTCGCCGCAGCCGAACGACCGAGCGCAGCGA
GTCAGTGAGCGAGGAAGCGGAAGAGCGCCAGAAGGCCGCCAGAGAGGCCGAGCGCGGCCGTGAGGCTTGG
ACGCTAGGGCAGGGCATGAAAAAGCCCGTAGCGGGCTGCTACGGGCGTCTGACGCGGTGGAAAGGGGGAG
GGGATGTTGTCTACATGGCTCTGCTGTAGTGAGTGGGTTGCGCTCCGGCAGCGGTCCTGATCAATCGTCA
CCCTTTCTCGGTCCTTCAACGTTCCTGACAACGAGCCTCCTTTTCGCCAATCCATCGACAATCACCGCGA
GTCCCTGCTCGAACGCTGCGTCCGGACCGGCTTCGTCGAAGGCGTCTATCGCGGCCCGCAACAGCGGCGA
GAGCGGAGCCTGTTCAACGGTGCCGCCGCGCTCGCCGGCATCGCTGTCGCCGGCCTGCTCCTCAAGCACG
GCCCCAACAGTGAAGTAGCTGATTGTCATCAGCGCATTGACGGCGTCCCCGGCCGAAAAACCCGCCTCGC
AGAGGAAGCGAAGCTGCGCGTCGGCCGTTTCCATCTGCGGTGCGCCCGGTCGCGTGCCGGCATGGATGCG
CGCGCCATCGCGGTAGGCGAGCAGCGCCTGCCTGAAGCTGCGGGCATTCCCGATCAGAAATGAGCGCCAG
TCGTCGTCGGCTCTCGGCACCGAATGCGTATGATTCTCCGCCAGCATGGCTTCGGCCAGTGCGTCGAGCA
GCGCCCGCTTGTTCCTGAAGTGCCAGTAAAGCGCCGGCTGCTGAACCCCCAACCGTTCCGCCAGTTTGCG
TGTCGTCAGACCGTCTACGCCGACCTCGTTCAACAGGTCCAGGGCGGCACGGATCACTGTATTCGGCTGC
AACTTTGTCATGCTTGACACTTTATCACTGATAAACATAATATGTCCACCAACTTATCAGTGATAAAGAA
TCCGCGCGTTCAATCGGACCAGCGGAGGCTGGTCCGGAGGCCAGACGTGAAACCCAACATACCCCTGATC
GTAATTCTGAGCACTGTCGCGCTCGACGCTGTCGGCATCGGCCTGATTATGCCGGTGCTGCCGGGCCTCC
TGCGCGATCTGGTTCACTCGAACGACGTCACCGCCCACTATGGCATTCTGCTGGCGCTGTATGCGTTGGT
GCAATTTGCCTGCGCACCTGTGCTGGGCGCGCTGTCGGATCGTTTCGGGCGGCGGCCAATCTTGCTCGTC
TCGCTGGCCGGCGCCAGATCTGGGGAACCCTGTGGTTGGCATGCACATACAAATGGACGAACGGATAAAC
CTTTTCACGCCCTTTTAAATATCCGATTATTCTAATAAACGCTCTTTTCTCTTAGGTTTACCCGCCAATA
TATCCTGTCAAACACTGATAGTTTAAACGTTGCGATTAAGAATTCGAGCTCGGTACCCCCCTACTCCAAA
AATGTCAAAGATACAGTCTCAGAAGACCAAAGGGCTATTGAGACTTTTCAACAAAGGGTAATTTCGGGAA
ACCTCCTCGGATTCCATTGCCCAGCTATCTGTCACTTCATCGAAAGGACAGTAGAAAAGGAAGGTGGCTC
CTACAAATGCCATCATTGCGATAAAGGAAAGGCTATCATTCAAGATGCCTCTGCCGACAGTGGTCCCAAA
GATGGACCCCCACCCACGAGGAGCATCGTGGAAAAAGAAGACGTTCCAACCACGTCTTCAAAGCAAGTGG
ATTGATGTGACATCTCCACTGACGTAAGGGATGACGCACAATCCCACTATCCTTCGCAAGACCCTTCCTC
TATATAAGGAAGTTCATTTCATTTGGAGAGGACAGCCCAAGCTTCGACTCTAGAGGATCCCCTTAAATCG
ATATGGAACGAGCTATACAAGGAAACGACGCTAGGGAACAAGCTAACAGTGAACGTTGGGATGGAGGATC
AGGAGGTACCACTTCTCCCTTCAAACTTCCTGACGAAAGTCCGAGTTGGACTGAGTGGCGGCTACATAAC
GATGAGACGAATTCGAATCAAGATAATCCCCTTGGTTTCAAGGAAAGCTGGGGTTTCGGGAAAGTTGTAT
TTAAGAGATATCTCAGATACGACAGGACGGAAGCTTCACTGCACAGAGTCCTTGGATCTTGGACGGGAGA
TTCGGTTAACTATGCAGCATCTCGATTTTTCGGTTTCGACCAGATCGGATGTACCTATAGTATTCGGTTT
CGAGGAGTTAGTATCACCGTTTCTGGAGGGTCTCGAACTCTTCAGCATCTCTGTGAGATGGCAATTCGGT
CTAAGCAAGAACTGCTACAGCTTGCCCCAATCGAAGTGGAAAGTAATGTATCAAGAGGATGCCCTGAAGG
TACTCAAACCTTCGAAAAAGAAAGCGAGTAAGTCGAGGGCGAGCTCGAATTCGGTACGCTGAAATCACCA
GTCTCTCTCTACAAATCTATCTCTCTCTATTTTCTCCATAAATAATGTGTGAGTAGTTTCCCGATAAGGG
AAATTAGGGTTCTTATAGGGTTTCGCTCATGTGTTGAGCATATAAGAAACCCTTAGTATGTATTTGTATT
TGTAAAATACTTCTATCAATAAAATTTCTAATTCCTAAAACCAAAATCCAGTACTAAAATCCAGATCTCC
CTGCAGGTCCCCAGATTAGCCTTTTCAATTTCAGAAAGAATGCTAACCCACAGATGGTTAGAGAGGCTTA
CGCAGCAGGTCTCATCAAGACGATCTACCCGAGCAATAATCTCCAGGAAATCAAATACCTTCCCAAGAAG
GTTAAAGATGCAGTCAAAAGATTCAGGACTAACTGCATCAAGAACACAGAGAAAGATATATTTCTCAAGA
TCAGAAGTACTATTCCAGTATGGACGATTCAAGGCTTGCTTCACAAACCAAGGCAAGTAATAGAGATTGG
AGTCTCTAAAAAGGTAGTTCCCACTGAATCAAAGGCCATGGAGTCAAAGATTCAAATAGAGGACCTAACA
GAACTCGCCGTAAAGACTGGCGAACAGTTCATACAGAGTCTCTTACGACTCAATGACAAGAAGAAAATCT
TCGTCAACATGGTGGAGCACGACACACTTGTCTACTCCAAAAATATCAAAGATACAGTCTCAGAAGACCA
AAGGGCAATTGAGACTTTTCAACAAAGGGTAATATCCGGAAACCTCCTCGGATTCCATTGCCCAGCTATC
TGTCACTTTATTGTGAAGATAGTGGAAAAGGAAGGTGGCTCCTACAAATGCCATCATTGCGATAAAGGAA
AGGCCATCGTTGAAGATGCCTCTGCCGACAGTGGTCCCAAAGATGGACCCCCACCCACGAGGAGCATCGT
GGAAAAAGAAGACGTTCCAACCACGTCTTCAAAGCAAGTGGATTGATGTGATATCTCCACTGACGTAAGG
GATGACGCACAATCCCACTATCCTTCGCAAGACCCTTCCTCTATATAAGGAAGTTCATTTCATTTGGAGA
GAACACGGGGGACTCTAGAGTTATCAACAAGTTTGTACAAAAAAGCAGGCTCCACCACTAGTATGTCTTG
CATATTTGATGAGGCTGCTCAAATTCGATCTTCGTTATCTCAATTACTTTTAACAAGTGGTACAAACACA
TTGGACTCAATATTTTCTCATTGCCAAGAAACAAATCAAATGACTAGCCCTGTTTTTGAGCCTTTAGGTT
CATCAGTTTACCTTAGACAAAGAGATTTGCTACAAAAATTCTGTCAAGAAAACATAACAAATATCTCAAT
ACCAACAACTTCCAAAACTTTCCCACTTCATAGCTCTTTGTATACACGGAGTTACAGGTTTCCAGAGAAG
AAAAAATTATACAGGGGAGTGAGACAAAGGCATTGGGGGAAATGGGTTGCTGAAATAAGACTTCCACAAA
ACAGAATGAGAGTATGGTTAGGTACTTATGACACTGCTGAAGCTGCTGCTTATGCTTACGACAGAGCAGC
ATATAAACTTCGAGGCGAATATGCACGTTTGAATTTTCCTAATATTCGCGATCCGAGTAAATTGGGATTC
GGAGATAGCGAAAAAATGAATGCTGTGAAGAATGCTGTGGATGCTAAAATTCAAGCTATTTGTCAAAAGG
TGAAAAGAGAGAAAGCTAAAAAGGGTACCAAGAAAAAGTGTGAAAATGAGAGTAAAATTAAAGAAACTAT
GGATTCATCATCTTCTACTTCTTCTTTGGTTGGTGATATGATTTCACCAAGTGTTTCTGACGATGGATTG
TGGAAAAGTGAGAATTCAAATTGTTCTATTTTTGGTGACTGCTTAAAGGAGCCATTAATGGAGTCTGAAT
TTGATAGCTGTTCTCTTGCAAGAATGCCTTCTTTTGATCCTGAGTTGATATGGGAAGTTCTTGCTAATCC
CGGGGACCCAGCTTTCTTGTACAAAGTGGTTGATAACAGCGGGTTAATTAACATCTTTTACCCATACGAT
GTTCCTGACTATGCGGGCTATCCCTATGACGTCCCGGACTATGCAGGATCCTATCCATATGACGTTCCAG
ATTACGCTGCTCAGTGCAGCGCTTAGAGCTCGAATTTCCCCGATCGTTCAAACATTTGGCAATAAAGTTT
CTTAAGATTGAATCCTGTTGCCGGTCTTGCGATGATTATCATATAATTTCTGTTGAATTACGTTAAGCAT
GTAATAATTAACATGTAATGCATGACGTTATTTATGAGATGGGTTTTTATGATTAGAGTCCCGCAATTAT
ACATTTAATACGCGATAGAAAACAAAATATAGCGCGCAAACTAGGATAAATTATCGCGCGCGGTGTCATC
TATGTTACTAGATCGGGAATTAGCTTCATCAACGCAAGACATGCGCACGACCGTCTGACAGGAGAGGAAT
TTCCGACGAGCACAGAAAGGACTTGCTCTTGGACGTAGGCCTATTTCTCAGGCACATGTATCAAGTGTTC
GGACGTGGGTTTTCGATGGTGTATCAGCCGCCGCCAACTGGGAGATGAGGAGGCTTTCTTGGGGGGCAGT
CAGCAGTTCATTTCACAAGACAGAGGAACTTGTAAGGAGATGCACTGATTTATCTTGGCGCAAACCAGCA
GGACGAATTAGTGGGAATAGCCCGCGAATATCTAAGTTATGCCTGTCGGCATGAGCAGAAACTTCCAATT
CGAAACAGTTTGGAGAGGTTGTTTTTGGGCATACCTTTTGTTAGTCAGCCTCTCGATTGCTCATCGTCAT
TACACAGTACCGAAGTTTGATCGATCTAGTAACATAGATGACACCGCGCGCGATAATTTATCCTAGTTTG
CGCGCTATATTTTGTTTTCTATCGCGTATTAAATGTATAATTGCGGGACTCTAATCATAAAAACCCATCT
CATAAATAACGTCATGCATTACATGTTAATTATTACATGCTTAACGTAATTCAACAGAAATTATATGATA
ATCATCGCAAGACCGGCAACAGGATTCAATCTTAAGAAACTTTATTGCCAAATGTTTGAACGATCTGCTT
CGACGCACTCCTTCTTTACTCCACCATCTCGTCCTTATTGAAAACGTGGGTAGCACCAAAACGAATCAAG
TCGCTGGAACTGAAGTTACCAATCACGCTGGATGATTTGCCAGTTGGATTAATCTTGCCTTTCCCCGCAT
GAATAATATTGATGAATGCATGCGTGAGGGGTATTTCGATTTTGGCAATAGCTGCAATTGCCGCGACATC
CTCCAACGAGCATAATTCTTCAGAAAAATAGCGATGTTCCATGTTGTCAGGGCATGCATGATGCACGTTA
TGAGGTGACGGTGCTAGGCAGTATTCCCTCAAAGTTTCATAGTCAGTATCATATTCATCATTGCATTCCT
GCAAGAGAGAATTGAGACGCAATCCACACGCTGCGGCAACCTTCCGGCGTTCGTGGTCTATTTGCTCTTG
GACGTTGCAAACGTAAGTGTTGGATCCCGGTCGGCATCTACTCTATTCCTTTGCCCTCGGACGAGTGCTG
GGGCGTCGGTTTCCACTATCGGCGAGTACTTCTACACAGCCATCGGTCCAGACGGCCGCGCTTCTGCGGG
CGATTTGTGTACGCCCGACAGTCCCGGCTCCGGATCGGACGATTGCGTCGCATCGACCCTGCGCCCAAGC
TGCATCATCGAAATTGCCGTCAACCAAGCTCTGATAGAGTTGGTCAAGACCAATGCGGAGCATATACGCC
CGGAGCCGCGGCGATCCTGCAAGCTCCGGATGCCTCCGCTCGAAGTAGCGCGTCTGCTGCTCCATACAAG
CCAACCACGGCCTCCAGAAGAAGATGTTGGCGACCTCGTATTGGGAATCCCCGAACATCGCCTCGCTCCA
GTCAATGACCGCTGTTATGCGGCCATTGTCCGTCAGGACATTGTTGGAGCCGAAATCCGCGTGCACGAGG
TGCCGGACTTCGGGGCAGTCCTCGGCCCAAAGCATCAGCTCATCGAGAGCCTGCGCGACGGACGCACTGA
CGGTGTCGTCCATCACAGTTTGCCAGTGATACACATGGGGATCAGCAATCGCGCATATGAAATCACGCCA
TGTAGTGTATTGACCGATTCCTTGCGGTCCGAATGGGCCGAACCCGCTCGTCTGGCTAAGATCGGCCGCA
GCGATCGCATCCATGGCCTCCGCGACCGGCTGCAGAACAGCGGGCAGTTCGGTTTCAGGCAGGTCTTGCA
ACGTGACACCCTGTGCACGGCGGGAGATGCAATAGGTCAGGCTCTCGCTGAATTCCCCAATGTCAAGCAC
TTCCGGAATCGGGAGCGCGGCCGATGCAAAGTGCCGATAAACATAACGATCTTTGTAGAAACCATCGGCG
CAGCTATTTACCCGCAGGACATATCCACGCCCTCCTACATCGAAGCTGAAAGCACGAGATTCTTCGCCCT
CCGAGAGCTGCATCAGGTCGGAGACGCTGTCGAACTTTTCGATCAGAAACTTCTCGACAGACGTCGCGGT
GAGTTCAGGCTTTTTCATATCGGGGTCGTCCTCTCCAAATGAAATGAACTTCCTTATATAGAGGAAGGGT
CTTGCGAAGGATAGTGGGATTGTGCGTCATCCCTTACGTCAGTGGAGATATCACATCAATCCACTTGCTT
TGAAGACGTGGTTGGAACGTCTTCTTTTTCCACGATGCTCCTCGTGGGTGGGGGTCCATCTTTGGGACCA
CTGTCGGCAGAGGCATCTTGAACGATAGCCTTTCCTTTATCGCAATGATGGCATTTGTAGGTGCCACCTT
CCTTTTCTACTGTCCTTTTGATGAAGTGACAGATAGCTGGGCAATGGAATCCGAGGAGGTTTCCCGATAT
TACCCTTTGTTGAAAAGTCTCAATAGCCCTTTGGTCTTCTGAGACTGTATCTTTGATATTCTTGGAGTAG
ACGAGAGTGTCGTGCTCCACCATGTTGACGGATCTCTAGGACGCGTCGACGCGTCGACGCGTCGACGCGT
CGACGCGTCCTAGAAGCTAATTCACTGGCCGTCGTTTTACAACGTCGTGACTGGGAAAACCCTGGCGTTA
CCCAACTTAATCGCCTTGCAGCACATCCCCCTTTCGCCAGCTGGCGTAATAGCGAAGAGGCCCGCACCGA
TCGCCCTTCCCAACAGTTGCGCAGCCTGAATG
[44 nt withheld, positions 8713-8756]
C
[141 nt withheld, positions 8758-8898]
CCTTTGACGTTGGAGTCCACGTTCTTT
[37 nt withheld, positions 8926-8962]
ACCCTATCTCGGGCTATTCTTTTGATTTATAAGGGATTTTGCCGATTTCGGAACCACCATCAAACAGGAT
TTTCGCCTGCTGGGGCAAACCAGCGTGGACCGCTTGCTGCAACTCTCTCAGGGCCAGGCGGTGAAGGGCA
ATCAGCTGTTGCCCGTCTCACTGGTGAAAAGAAAAACCACCCCAGTACATTAAAAACGTCCGCAATGTGT
TATTAAGTTGTCTAAGCGTCAATTTGTTTACACCACAATATATCCTGCCACCAGCCAGCCAACAGCTCCC
CGACCGGCAGCTCGGCACAAAATCACCACTCGATACAGGCAGCCCATCAGTCCGGGACGGCGTCAGCGGG
AGAGCCGTTGTAAGGCGGCAGACTTTGCTCATGTTACCGATGCTATTCGGAAGAACGGCAACTAAGCTGC
CGGGTTTGAAACACGGATGATCTCGCGGAGGGTAGCATGTTGATTGTAACGATGACAGAGCGTTGCTGCC
TGTGATCAAATATCATCTCCCTCGCAGAGATCCGAATTATCAGCCTTCTTATTCATTTCTCGCTTAACCG
TGACAGGCTGTCGATCTTGAGAACTATGCCGACATAATAGGAAATCGCTGGATAAAGCCGCTGAGGAAGC
TGAGTGGCGCTATTTCTTTAGAAGTGAACGTTGACGATATCAACTCCCCTATCCATTGCTCACCGAATGG
TACAGGTCGGGGACCCGAAGTTCCGACTGTCGGCCTGATGCATCCCCGGCTGATCGACCCCAGATCTGGG
GCTGAGAAAGCCCAGTAAGGAAACAACTGTAGGTTCGAGTCGCGAGATCCCCCGGAACCAAAGGAAGTAG
GTTAAACCCGCTCCGATCAGGCCGAGCCACGCCAGGCCGAGAACATTGGTTCCTGTAGGCATCGGGATTG
GCGGATCAAACACTAAAGCTACTGGAACGAGCAGAAGTCCTCCGGCCGCCAGTTGCCAGGCGGTAAAGGT
GAGCAGAGGCACGGGAGGTTGCCACTTGCGGGTCAGCACGGTTCCGAACGCCATGGAAACCGCCCCCGCC
AGGCCCGCTGCGACGCCGACAGGATCTAGCGCTGCGTTTGGTGTCAACACCAACAGCGCCACGCCCGCAG
TTCCGCAAATAGCCCCCAGGACCGCCATCAATCGTATCGGGCTACCTAGCAGAGCGGCAGAGATGAACAC
GACCATCAGCGGCTGCACAGCGCCTACCGTCGCCGCGACCCCGCCCGGCAGGCGGTAGACCGAAATAAAC
AACAAGCTCCAGAATAGCGAAATATTAAGTGCGCCGAGGATGAAGATGCGCATCCACCAGATTCCCGTTG
GAATCTGTCGGACGATCATCACGAGCAATAAACCCGCCGGCAACGCCCGCAGCAGCATACCGGCGACCCC
TCGGCCTCGCTGTTCGGGCTCCACGAAAACGCCGGACAGATGCGCCTTGTGAGCGTCCTTGGGGCCGTCC
TCCTGTTTGAAGACCGACAGCCCAATGATCTCGCCGTCGATGTAGGCGCCGAATGCCACGGCATCTCGCA
ACCGTTCAGCGAACGCCTCCATGGGCTTTTTCTCCTCGTGCTCGTAAACGGACCCGAACATCTCTGGAGC
TTTCTTCAGGGCCGACAATCGGATCTCGCGGAAATCCTGCACGTCGGCCGCTCCAAGCCGTCGAATCTGA
GCCTTAATCACAATTGTCAATTTTAATCCTCTGTTTATCGGCAGTTCGTAGAGCGCGCCGTGCGTCCCGA
GCGATACTGAGCGAAGCAAGTGCGTCGAGCAGTGCCCGCTTGTTCCTGAAATGCCAGTAAAGCGCTGGCT
GCTGAACCCCCAGCCGGAACTGACCCCACAAGGCCCTAGCGTTTGCAATGCACCAGGTCATCATTGACCC
AGGCGTGTTCCACCAGGCCGCTGCCTCGCAACTCTTCGCAGGCTTCGCCGACCTGCTCGCGCCACTTCTT
CACGCGGGTGGAATCCGATCCGCACATGAGGCGGAAGGTTTCCAGCTTGAGCGGGTACGGCTCCCGGTGC
GAGCTGAAATAGTCGAACATCCGTCGGGCCGTCGGCGACAGCTTGCGGTACTTCTCCCATATGAATTTCG
TGTAGTGGTCGCCAGCAAACAGCACGACGATTTCCTCGTCGATCAGGACCTGGCAACGGGACGTTTTCTT
GCCACGGTCCAGGACGCGGAAGCGGTGCAGCAGCGACACCGATTCCAGGTGCCCAACGCGGTCGGACGTG
AAGCCCATCGCCGTCGCCTGTAGGCGCGACAGGCATTCCTCGGCCTTCGTGTAATACCGGCCATTGATCG
ACCAGCCCAGGTCCTGGCAAAGCTCGTAGAACGTGAAGGTGATCGGCTCGCCGATAGGGGTGCGCTTCGC
GTACTCCAACACCTGCTGCCACACCAGTTCGTCATCGTCGGCCCGCAGCTCGACGCCGGTGTAGGTGATC
TTCACGTCCTTGTTGACGTGGAAAATGACCTTGTTTTGCAGCGCCTCGCGCGGGATTTTCTTGTTGCGCG
TGGTGAACAGGGCAGAGCGGGCCGTGTCGTTTGGCATCGCTCGCATCGTGTCCGGCCACGGCGCAATATC
GAACAAGGAAAGCTGCATTTCCTTGATCTGCTGCTTCGTGTGTTTCAGCAACGCGGCCTGCTTGGCCTCG
CTGACCTGTTTTGCCAGGTCCTCGCCGGCGGTTTTTCGCTTCTTGGTCGTCATAGTTCCTCGCGTGTCGA
TGGTCATCGACTTCGCCAAACCTGCCGCCTCCTGTTCGAGACGACGCGAACGCTCCACGGCGGCCGATGG
CGCGGGCAGGGCAGGGGGAGCCAGTTGCACGCTGTCGCGCTCGATCTTGGCCGTAGCTTGCTGGACCATC
GAGCCGACGGACTGGAAGGTTTCGCGGGGCGCACGCATGACGGTGCGGCTTGCGATGGTTTCGGCATCCT
CGGCGGAAAACCCCGCGTCGATCAGTTCTTGCCTGTATGCCTTCCGGTCAAACGTCCGATTCATTCACCC
TCCTTGCGGGATTGCCCCGACTCACGCCGGGGCAATGTGCCCTTATTCCTGATTTGACCCGCCTGGTGCC
TTGGTGTCCAGATAATCCACCTTATCGGCAATGAAGTCGGTCCCGTAGACCGTCTGGCCGTCCTTCTCGT
ACTTGGTATTCCGAATCTTGCCCTGCACGAATACCAGCGACCCCTTGCCCAAATACTTGCCGTGGGCCTC
GGCCTGAGAGCCAAAACACTTGATGCGGAAGAAGTCGGTGCGCTCCTGCTTGTCGCCGGCATCGTTGCGC
CACATCTAGGTACTAAAACAATTCATCCAGTAAAATATAATATTTTATTTTCTCCCAATCAGGCTTGATC
CCCAGTAAGTCAAAAAATAGCTCGACATACTGTTCTTCCCCGATATCCTCCCTGATCGACCGGACGCAGA
AGGCAATGTCATACCACTTGTCCGCCCTGCCGCTTCTCCCAAGATCAATAAAGCCACTTACTTTGCCATC
TTTCACAAAGATGTTGCTGTCTCCCAGGTCGCCGTGGGAAAAGACAAGTTCCTCTTCGGGCTTTTCCGTC
TTTAAAAAATCATACAGCTCGCGCGGATCTTTAAATGGAGTGTCTTCTTCCCAGTTTTCGCAATCCACAT
CGGCCAGATCGTTATTCAGTAAGTAATCCAATTCGGCTAAGCGGCTGTCTAAGCTATTCGTATAGGGACA
ATCCGATATGTCGATGGAGTGAAAGAGCCTGATGCACTCCGCATACAGCTCGATAATCTTTTCAGGGCTT
TGTTCATCTTCATACTCTTCCGAGCAAAGGACGCCATCGGCCTCACTCATGAGCAGATTGCTCCAGCCAT
CATGCCGTTCAAAGTGCAGGACCTTTGGAACAGGCAGCTTTCCTTCCAGCCATAGCATCATGTCCTTTTC
CCGTTCCACATCATAGGTGGTCCCTTTATACCGGCTGTCCGTCATTTTTAAATATAGGTTTTCATTTTCT
CCCACCAGCTTATATACCTTAGCAGGAGACATTCCTTCCGTATCTTTTACGCAGCGGTATTTTTCGATCA
GTTTTTTCAATTCCGGTGATATTCTCATTTTAGCCATTTATTATTTCCTTCCTCTTTTCTACAGTATTTA
AAGATACCCCAAGAAGCTAATTATAACAAGACGAACTCCAATTCACTGTTCCTTGCATTCTAAAACCTTA
AATACCAGAAAACAGCTTTTTCAAAGTTGTTTTCAAAGTTGGCGTATAACATAGTATCGACGGAGCCGAT
TTTGAAACCACAATTATGGGTGATGCTGCCAACTTACTGATTTAGTGTATGATGGTGTTTTTGAGGTGCT
CCAGTGGCTTCTGTTTCTATCAGCTGTCCCTCCTGTTCAGCTACTGACGGGGTGGTGCGTAACGGCAAAA
GCACCGCCGGACATCAGCGCTATCTCTGCTCTCACTGCCGTAAAACATGGCAACTGCAGTTCACTTACAC
CGCTTCTCAACCCGGTACGCACCAGAAAATCATTGATATGGCCATGAATGGCGTTGGATGCCGGGCAACA
GCCCGCATTATGGGCGTTGGCCTCAACACGATTTTACGTCACTTAAAAAACTCAGGCCGCAGTCGGTAAC
CTCGCGCATACAGCCGGGCAGTGACGTCATCGTCTGCGCGGAAATGGACGAACAGTGGGGCTATGTCGGG
GCTAAATCGCGCCAGCGCTGGCTGTTTTACGCGTATGACAGTCTCCGGAAGACGGTTGTTGCGCACGTAT
TCGGTGAACGCACTATGGCGACGCTGGGGCGTCTTATGAGCCTGCTGTCACCCTTTGACGTGGTGATATG
GATGACGGATGGCTGGCCGCTGTATGAATCCCGCCTGAAGGGAAAGCTGCACGTAATCAGCAAGCGATAT
ACGCAGCGAATTGAGCGGCATAACCTGAATCTGAGGCAGCACCTGGCACGGCTGGGACGGAAGTCGCTGT
CGTTCTCAAAATCGGTGGAGCTGCATGACAAAGTCATCGGGCATTATCTGAACATAAAACACTATCAATA
AGTTGGAGTCATTACCCAATTATGATAGAATTTACAAGCTATAAGGTTATTGTCCTGGGTTTCAAGCATT
AGTCCATGCAAGTTTTTATGCTTTGCCCATTCTATAGATATATTGATAAGCGCGCTGCCTATGCCTTGCC
CCCTGAAATCCTTACATACGGCGATATCTTCTATATAAAAGATATATTATCTTATCAGTATTGTCAATAT
ATTCAAGGCAATCTGCCTCCTCATCCTCTTCATCCTCTTCGTCTTGGTAGCTTTTTAAATATGGCGCTTC
ATAGAGTAATTCTGTAAAGGTCCAATTCTCGTTTTCATACCTCGGTATAATCTTACCTATCACCTCAAAT
GGTTCGCTGGGTTTATCGCACCCCCGAACACGAGCACGGCACCCGCGACCACTATGCCAAGAATGCCCAA
GGTAAAAATTGCCGGCCCCGCCATGAAGTCCGTGAATGCCCCGACGGCCGAAGTGAAGGGCAGGCCGCCA
CCCAGGCCGCCGCCCTCACTGCCCGGCACCTGGTCGCTGAATGTCGATGCCAGCACCTGCGGCACGTCAA
TGCTTCCGGGCGTCGCGCTCGGGCTGATCGCCCATCCCGTTACTGCCCCGATCCCGGCAATGGCAAGGAC
TGCCAGCGCTGCCATTTTTGGGGTGAGGCCGTTCGCGGCCGAGGGGCGCAGCCCCTGGGGGGATGGGAGG
CCCGCGTTAGCGGGCCGGGAGGGTTCGAGAAGGGGGGGCACCCCCCTTCGGCGTGCGCGGTCACGCGCAC
AGGGCGCAGCCCTGGTTAAAAACAAGGTTTATAAATATTGGTTTAAAAGCAGGTTAAAAGACAGGTTAGC
GGTGGCCGAAAAACGGGCGGAAACCCTTGCAAATGCTGGATTTTCTGCCTGTGGACAGCCCCTCAAATGT
CAATAGGTGCGCCCCTCATCTGTCAGCACTCTGCCCCTCAAGTGTCAAGGATCGCGCCCCTCATCTGTCA
GTAGTCGCGCCCCTCAAGTGTCAATACCGCAGGGCACTTATCCCCAGGCTTGTCCACATCATCTGTGGGA
AACTCGCGTAAAATCAGGCGTTTTCGCCGATTTGCGAGGCTGGCCAGCTCCACGTCGCCGGCCGAAATCG
AGCCTGCCCCTCATCTGTCAACGCCGCGCCGGGTGAGTCGGCCCCTCAAGTGTCAACGTCCGCCCCTCAT
CTGTCAGTGAGGGCCAAGTTTTCCGCGAGGTATCCACAACGCCGGCGGCCGCGGTGTCTCGCACACGGCT
TCGACGGCGTTTCTGGCGCGTTTGCAGGGCCATAGACGGCCGCCAGCCCAGCGGCGAGGGCAACCAGCCC
GGTGAGCGTCGGAAAGGCGC
Features (pLannotate 1.2.2; 36 found; start..end, strand, type, name):
      3..89      -  CDS            traI (fragment): TRAI6_ECOLX - Experimental evidence at protein level: Swiss-Prot protein existence level 1. The initiation process of transfer DNA synthesis requires the interaction of at least three plasmid-specific components (TraH, I, and J) at the transfer origin resulting in the assembly of a specialised nucleoprotein complex - the relaxosome. Site- and strand-specific cleavage at the transfer origin is dependent on TraI and TraJ. From Escherichia coli.
    127..498     -  CDS            traJ: oriT-recognizing protein; traJ
    531..640     -  oriT           oriT: incP origin of transfer
    772..962     +  rep_origin     ori (fragment): high-copy-number ColE1/pMB1/pBR322/pUC origin of replication
   1321..1971    -  CDS            TetR: tetracycline resistance regulatory protein; tetR
   2077..2326    +  CDS            TcR (fragment): tetracycline efflux protein; tetA; confers resistance to tetracycline
   2436..2460    -  misc_feature   RB T-DNA repeat: right border repeat from nopaline C58 T-DNA
   2490..2508    +  misc_feature   MCS (fragment): pUC18/19 multiple cloning site
   2559..2904    +  promoter       CaMV 35S promoter: strong constitutive promoter from cauliflower mosaic virus
   2856..2902    +  promoter       minimal CaMV 35S promoter: minimal 35S promoter from cauliflower mosaic virus
   2914..2932    -  misc_feature   MCS (fragment): pUC18/19 multiple cloning site
   2943..3458    +  CDS            P19_TBSVC: Experimental evidence at protein level: Swiss-Prot protein existence level 1. Acts as a suppressor of RNA-mediated gene silencing, also known as post-transcriptional gene silencing (PTGS), a mechanism of plant viral defense that limits the accumulation of viral RNAs. Binds to short interfering RNAs (siRNAs) with high affinity. Acts as a molecular caliper to specifically select siRNAs based on the length of the duplex region of the RNA (By similarity). From Tomato bushy stunt virus (strain Cherry) (TBSV).
   3531..3707    +  polyA_signal   CaMV poly(A) signal: cauliflower mosaic virus polyadenylation signal
   4210..4551    +  promoter       CaMV 35S promoter: strong constitutive promoter from cauliflower mosaic virus
   4577..4601    +  protein_bind   attB1: mutant version of attB; recombination site for the Gateway® BP reaction BP Clonase™
   4637..5458    +  CDS            ERF061 (fragment): ERF61_ARATH - Experimental evidence at transcript level: Swiss-Prot protein existence level 2. Probably acts as a transcriptional activator. Binds to the GCC-box pathogenesis-related promoter element. May be involved in the regulation of gene expression by stress factors and by components of stress signal transduction pathways (By similarity). From Arabidopsis thaliana (Mouse-ear cress).
   5466..5490    -  protein_bind   attB2: mutant version of attB; recombination site for the Gateway® BP reaction BP Clonase™
   5519..5608    +  CDS            3xHA: three tandem HA epitope tags
   5642..5894    +  terminator     NOS terminator: nopaline synthase terminator and poly(A) signal
   6323..6575    -  terminator     NOS terminator: nopaline synthase terminator and poly(A) signal
   6599..7027    -  CDS            nos (fragment): DHNO_AGRT7 - Protein inferred from homology: Swiss-Prot protein existence level 3. From Agrobacterium tumefaciens (strain T37).
   7043..8068    -  CDS            HygR: aminoglycoside phosphotransferase from E. coli; aph(4)-Ia; confers resistance to hygromycin
   8078..8422    -  promoter       CaMV 35S promoter: strong constitutive promoter from cauliflower mosaic virus
   8079..8125    -  promoter       minimal CaMV 35S promoter: minimal 35S promoter from cauliflower mosaic virus
   8560..8715    +  CDS            lacZα (fragment) (sequence partly withheld): LacZα fragment of β-galactosidase; lacZ fragment
   8713..9013    +  rep_origin     M13 ori (fragment) (sequence partly withheld): M13 bacteriophage origin of replication; arrow indicates direction of (+) strand synthesis
   9014..9144    +  CDS            lacI (fragment): lac repressor; lacI; The lac repressor binds to the lac operator to inhibit transcription in E. coli. This inhibition can be relieved by adding lactose or isopropyl-β-D-thiogalactopyranoside (IPTG).
   9198..9222    -  misc_feature   LB T-DNA repeat: left border repeat from nopaline C58 T-DNA
  10679..10798   -  CDS            tetR (fragment): TETR1_ECOLX - Experimental evidence at protein level: Swiss-Prot protein existence level 1. TetR is the repressor of the tetracycline resistance element; its N-terminal region forms a helix-turn-helix structure and binds DNA. Binding of tetracycline to TetR reduces the repressor affinity for the tetracycline resistance gene (tetA) promoter operator sites. From Escherichia coli.
  10818..11966   -  CDS            trfA: trans-acting replication protein that binds to and activates oriV
  12265..13059   -  CDS            KanR: aminoglycoside phosphotransferase; aphA-3; confers resistance to kanamycin
  13251..14018   +  mobile_element IS1: prokaryotic transposable element IS1
  14027..14176   -  CDS            satA (fragment): STA_BACSU - Also known as yyaR. Experimental evidence at protein level: Swiss-Prot protein existence level 1. Involved in resistance to streptothricin, a broad-spectrum antibiotic produced by streptomycetes. Detoxifies streptothricin via acetylation of the beta amino group of the first beta-lysyl moiety of streptothricin. From Bacillus subtilis (strain 168).
  14175..14369   -  CDS            satA (fragment): STA_BACSU - Also known as yyaR. Experimental evidence at protein level: Swiss-Prot protein existence level 1. Involved in resistance to streptothricin, a broad-spectrum antibiotic produced by streptomycetes. Detoxifies streptothricin via acetylation of the beta amino group of the first beta-lysyl moiety of streptothricin. From Bacillus subtilis (strain 168).
  14372..14647   -  CDS            klaC (fragment): KLAC_ECOLX - Also known as telB. Protein predicted: Swiss-Prot protein existence level 4. Belongs to the kla operon, which is associated with cryptic tellurite resistance, and IncW plasmid fertility inhibition. From Escherichia coli.
  14711..15342   -  rep_origin     oriV: incP origin of replication
