[The description below was written by a language model from this plasmid's Addgene catalogue record and pLannotate feature annotations shown in this document.]
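Description:
pGWB14-LYX020 is a plant binary expression vector built on the pGWB14 backbone for Agrobacterium-mediated transient or stable expression of a Nicotiana benthamiana transcription factor (gene model Niben101Scf13695g01014.1). The plasmid is about 15.4 kb and carries a broad-host-range IncP replication system (oriV with the trans-acting trfA replication protein), consistent with its low copy number and its ability to replicate in both E. coli and Agrobacterium. An IncP oriT with traJ allows mobilisation. Bacterial selection is by kanamycin (aphA-3). The backbone also retains remnants of tetracycline-resistance genes, an IS1 element and other fragmentary annotations that appear to be vestiges of the parental vector.

Between the nopaline-type right and left T-DNA borders lie three CaMV 35S-driven cassettes. The main one places the transcription factor coding sequence, flanked by attB1 and attB2 Gateway sites, upstream of a 3xHA epitope tag and a NOS terminator, giving a C-terminally HA-tagged protein. The insert is annotated by similarity to Arabidopsis ERF061, suggesting an ethylene-response-factor family member that binds GCC-box elements, although the catalogue entry does not name the family. A second cassette expresses the hygromycin phosphotransferase gene with a NOS terminator for selecting stably transformed plant tissue. The feature table also shows a third cassette, not mentioned in the catalogue fields, encoding the tomato bushy stunt virus P19 silencing suppressor with a CaMV polyadenylation signal. P19 binds siRNAs and would be expected to boost transgene accumulation in transient assays. The HA tag allows antibody-based detection or pull-down of the tagged factor, though the record does not specify particular downstream applications.
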