Addgene plasmid #126238: pGWB14-LYX020
Purpose: With a Nicotiana benthamiana transcription factor in PGWB14 backbone, for Agrobacterium mediated transient or stable expression corresponding transcription factor fused with a C-terminal HA tag.
Depositing lab: Silin Zhong. Depositing organization: Chinese University of Hong Kong.
Backbone
  Vector backbone: pGWB14
  Vector type: Plant Expression
  Selectable markers: Hygromycin
Growth in bacteria
  Bacterial resistance: Kanamycin, 50 μg/mL
  Growth temperature: 37°C
  Growth strain: DH5alpha
  Copy number: Low Copy
Gene/Insert
  Gene/Insert name: Niben101Scf13695g01014.1
  Species: Nicotiana benthamiana
  Promoter: CaMV 35S
  Tag / fusion protein: HA (C terminal on insert)
  Cloning method: Gibson Cloning
Terms and licenses: Academic/Nonprofit Terms; Industry Terms: Not Available to Industry
How to cite: pGWB14-LYX020 was a gift from Silin Zhong (Addgene plasmid # 126238 ; http://n2t.net/addgene:126238 ; RRID:Addgene_126238)
