>Addgene plasmid #126238 | pGWB14-LYX020 | depositor partial sequence | sequence record 241512 | Niben101Scf13695g01014.1
ATGTCTTGCATATTTGATGAGGCTGCTCAAATTCGATCTTCGTTATCTCAATTACTTTTAACAAGTGGTA
CAAACACATTGGACTCAATATTTTCTCATTGCCAAGAAACAAATCAAATGACTAGCCCTGTTTTTGAGCC
TTTAGGTTCATCAGTTTACCTTAGACAAAGAGATTTGCTACAAAAATTCTGTCAAGAAAACATAACAAAT
ATCTCAATACCAACAACTTCCAAAACTTTCCCACTTCATAGCTCTTTGTATACACGGAGTTACAGGTTTC
CAGAGAAGAAAAAATTATACAGGGGAGTGAGACAAAGGCATTGGGGGAAATGGGTTGCTGAAATAAGACT
TCCACAAAACAGAATGAGAGTATGGTTAGGTACTTATGACACTGCTGAAGCTGCTGCTTATGCTTACGAC
AGAGCAGCATATAAACTTCGAGGCGAATATGCACGTTTGAATTTTCCTAATATTCGCGATCCGAGTAAAT
TGGGATTCGGAGATAGCGAAAAAATGAATGCTGTGAAGAATGCTGTGGATGCTAAAATTCAAGCTATTTG
TCAAAAGGTGAAAAGAGAGAAAGCTAAAAAGGGTACCAAGAAAAAGTGTGAAAATGAGAGTAAAATTAAA
GAAACTATGGATTCATCATCTTCTACTTCTTCTTTGGTTGGTGATATGATTTCACCAAGTGTTTCTGACG
ATGGATTGTGGAAAAGTGAGAATTCAAATTGTTCTATTTTTGGTGACTGCTTAAAGGAGCCATTAATGGA
GTCTGAATTTGATAGCTGTTCTCTTGCAAGAATGCCTTCTTTTGATCCTGAGTTGATATGGGAAGTTCTT
GCTAAT
